>Addgene plasmid #205389 | pICH41276(3Uter)-tAT1G54390 | addgene full sequence | sequence record 404898 | Addgene NGS Result
ACAAGAAGAAGATCGCTTGGCCTCGCGCGCAGATCAGTTGGAAGAATTTGTCCATTACGTAAAAGGCGAG
ATCACCAAGGTAGTCGGCAAATAACTGTCAGACCAAGTTTACTCATATATACTTTAGATTGATTTAAAAC
TTCATTTTTAATTTAAAAGGATCTAGGTGAAGATCCTTTTTGATAATCTCATGACCAAAATCCCTTAACG
TGAGTTTTCGTTCCACTGAGCGTCAGACCCCGTAGAAAAGATCAAAGGATCTTCTTGAGATCCTTTTTTT
CTGCGCGTAATCTGCTGCTTGCAAACAAAAAAACCACCGCTACCAGCGGTGGTTTGTTTGCCGGATCAAG
AGCTACCAACTCTTTTTCCGAAGGTAACTGGCTTCAGCAGAGCGCAGATACCAAATACTGTTCTTCTAGT
GTAGCCGTAGTTAGGCCACCACTTCAAGAACTCTGTAGCACCGCCTACATACCTCGCTCTGCTAATCCTG
TTACCAGTGGCTGCTGCCAGTGGCGATAAGTCGTGTCTTACCGGGTTGGACTCAAGACGATAGTTACCGG
ATAAGGCGCAGCGGTCGGGCTGAACGGGGGGTTCGTGCACACAGCCCAGCTTGGAGCGAACGACCTACAC
CGAACTGAGATACCTACAGCGTGAGCTATGAGAAAGCGCCACGCTTCCCGAAGGGAGAAAGGCGGACAGG
TATCCGGTAAGCGGCAGGGTCGGAACAGGAGAGCGCACGAGGGAGCTTCCAGGGGGAAACGCCTGGTATC
TTTATAGTCCTGTCGGGTTTCGCCACCTCTGACTTGAGCGTCGATTTTTGTGATGCTCGTCAGGGGGGCG
GAGCCTATGGAAAAACGCCAGCAACGCGGCCTTTTTACGGTTCCTGGCCTTTTGCTGGCCTTTTGCTCAC
ATGTTCTTTCCTGCGTTATCCCCTGATTCTGTGGATAACCGTATTACCGCCTTTGAGTGAGCTGATACCG
CTCGCCGCAGCCGAACGACCGAGCGCAGCGAGTCAGTGAGCGAGGAAGCGGAAGAGCGCCCAATACGCAA
ACCGCCTCTCCCCGCGCGTTGGCCGATTCATTAATCACTCTGTGGTCTCAGCTTGCTCTCCTCCTGCAAT
TTCCATGCATTCTGTAGCTAATATAATACGTATGGAGATTTGCACGTACTTATGATATTAATTCTCATAG
GTGCCACTGGCATCTTCTTTGGCACCTTCCCTTCATGACCAATGCCACCAAACTCATCTTTCTTGTTACC
CAACATCTAGCAAGTGCAAGTAGAAGCAAACTTTAGATGGAGAAATCATCATGTTTTGTAAACCTCGGGT
TAATTCGTGGAGCATATATTTTGTATATCAATTGTATTTGGGTATTGGTGGGCATTTTCCGTTTTATTCT
ACTAGTATCGATATTTACATCTGCTTCTTTCTTTCTTTTTTCCCCTCAAACCATGAGCCTTTGTATTGAT
CAAATGACATGTACAAAGGTTTTGTTCATCAGAAGGAATTTCACTAAAATAAAAAATTGCTTGATATTTT
ATTCTTGCTGTTTATATATGAAAAAAGAGAATCCATTGTGAGCAGCTGGTTTGATGTGTCTAGATCGATA
GAGGGTGTACATATATCAGTGCTAGATAAGTTAGTTACTCCCTTAGTTTGAGAAGTACTACTTGTTTTGA
CTCTATTAAGGAATACTGATATTATTGTAGTTTAGAGAGGAGAGATGCTTCACAGAACAGACCCACTTCT
GCTTCAGAGGCAATGCTGTGTTTGGGACTAGTAAACCGCTTGAGACCACGAAGTGGCTCTTCAGTGGACG
AAAGGGCCTCGTGATACGCCTATTTTTATAGGTTAATGTCATGATAATAATGGTTTCTTAGACGTCAGGT
GGCACTTTTCGGGGAAATGTGCGCGGAACCCCTATTTGTTTATTTTTCTAAATACATTCAAATATGTATC
CGCTCATGAGACAATAACCCTGATAAATGCTTCAATAATATTGAAAAAGGAAGAGTATGCGCTCACGCAA
CTGGTCCAGAACCTTGACCGAACGCAGCGGTGGTAACGGCGCAGTGGCGGTTTTCATGGCTTGTTATGAC
TGTTTTTTTTTGGGGTACAGTCTATGCCTCGGGCATCCAAGCAGCAAGCGCGTTACGCCGTGGGTCGATG
TTTGATGTTATGGAGCAGCAACGATGTTACGCAGCAGGGCAGTCGCCCTAAAACAAAGTTAAACATCATG
AGGGAAGCGGTGATCGCCGAAGTATCGACTCAACTATCAGAGGTAGTTGGCGTCATCGAGCGCCATCTCG
AACCGACGTTGCTGGCCGTACATTTGTACGGCTCCGCAGTGGATGGCGGCCTGAAGCCACACAGCGATAT
TGATTTGCTGGTTACGGTGACCGTAAGGCTTGATGAAACAACGCGGCGAGCTTTGATCAACGACCTTTTG
GAAACTTCGGCTTCCCCTGGAGAGAGCGAGATTCTCCGCGCTGTAGAAGTCACCATTGTTGTGCACGACG
ACATCATTCCGTGGCGTTATCCAGCTAAGCGCGAACTGCAATTTGGAGAATGGCAGCGCAATGACATTCT
TGCAGGTATCTTCGAGCCAGCCACGATCGACATTGATCTGGCTATCTTGCTGACAAAAGCAAGAGAACAT
AGCGTTGCCTTGGTAGGTCCAGCGGCGGAGGAACTCTTTGATCCGGTTCCTGAACAGGATCTATTTGAGG
CGCTAAATGAAACCTTAACGCTATGGAACTCGCCGCCCGACTGGGCTGGCGATGAGCGAAATGTAGTGCT
TACGTTGTCCCGCATTTGGTACAGCGCAGTAACCGGCAAAATCGCGCCGAAGGATGTCGCTGCCGACTGG
GCAATGGAGCGCCTGCCGGCCCAGTATCAGCCCGTCATACTTGAAGCTAGACAGGCTTATCTTGG
Features (pLannotate 1.2.2; 6 found; start..end, strand, type, name):
    265..853     +  rep_origin     ori: high-copy-number ColE1/pMB1/pBR322/pUC origin of replication
   1036..1085    +  CDS            lacI (fragment): lac repressor; lacI; The lac repressor binds to the lac operator to inhibit transcription in E. coli. This inhibition can be relieved by adding lactose or isopropyl-β-D-thiogalactopyranoside (IPTG).
   1912..2016    +  promoter       AmpR promoter: bla
   2007..2087    -  CDS            int (fragment): INT2_ECOLX - Protein inferred from homology: Swiss-Prot protein existence level 3. Putative integrase believed to be involved in the insertion of antibiotic resistance genes into plasmids and transposons. From Escherichia coli.
   2175..2231    +  CDS            GmR (fragment): gentamycin acetyltransferase; aacC1; confers resistance to gentamycin
   2238..91      +  CDS            aadA (across the origin): S3AD_ECOLX - Experimental evidence at protein level: Swiss-Prot protein existence level 1. Mediates bacterial resistance to the antibiotics streptomycin and spectinomycin. From Escherichia coli.
