[The description below was written by a language model from this plasmid's Addgene catalogue record and pLannotate feature annotations shown in this document.]
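Description:
pICH41276(3Uter)-tAT1G54390 is a level 0 part plasmid for the MoClo (modular cloning, Golden Gate-based) system, built on the pICH41276 acceptor backbone, which is dedicated to the 3'UTR-plus-terminator position of a plant transcription unit. It is a small (about 2.9 kb) bacterial storage and donor vector rather than an expression construct. It replicates in E. coli from a high-copy ColE1/pUC-type origin and is selected with spectinomycin through an aadA streptomycin/spectinomycin resistance gene, which spans the numbering origin of the sequenced record and lies downstream of an annotated AmpR (bla) promoter. The short lacI, integrase and gentamicin acetyltransferase matches in the feature table are fragments only. They are most likely remnants of the backbone's lacZ-region cloning site and of the integron-derived context of the resistance cassette, not functional genes.

The payload is a 682 bp insert, tAT1G54390, described as the 3'UTR and terminator region of the Arabidopsis thaliana locus AT1G54390. The automated annotation does not detect this plant sequence, so it has no feature of its own. By elimination it probably lies in the unannotated stretch between the lacI fragment and the AmpR promoter. The record does not state the cloning sites or the flanking fusion overhangs. In MoClo level 0 parts, however, inserts are normally released by a Type IIS enzyme with standardised overhangs, which allows one-pot assembly with promoter, 5'UTR and coding sequence modules into level 1 transcription units. The part was deposited with work on identifying and engineering constitutive and repressible plant promoters. In that setting it would supply transcript termination and polyadenylation signals for synthetic plant gene circuits.
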