Addgene plasmid #205389: pICH41276(3Uter)-tAT1G54390
Purpose: MoClo lvl0 3'UTR+Terminator part
Depositing lab: Jennifer Nemhauser. Depositing organization: University of Washington. Publication: Building a pipeline to identify and engineer constitutive and repressible promoters. Yang EJY, Nemhauser JL. Quant Plant Biol. 2023 Oct 19;4:e12. doi: 10.1017/qpb.2023.10. eCollection 2023. PubMed 37901686.
Backbone
  Vector backbone: pICH41276
  Backbone manufacturer: Sylvestre Marillonnet Lab
  Vector type: Synthetic Biology
Growth in bacteria
  Bacterial resistance: Spectinomycin, 50 μg/mL
  Growth temperature: 37°C
  Growth strain: DH5alpha
  Copy number: High Copy
Gene/Insert
  Gene/Insert name: tAT1G54390
  Species: A. thaliana (mustard weed)
  Insert size (bp): 682
  Cloning method: Restriction Enzyme; 5′ cloning site unknown (unknown if destroyed)
Terms and licenses: Academic/Nonprofit Terms; Industry Terms: Not Available to Industry
How to cite: pICH41276(3Uter)-tAT1G54390 was a gift from Jennifer Nemhauser (Addgene plasmid # 205389 ; http://n2t.net/addgene:205389 ; RRID:Addgene_205389)
